>Addgene plasmid #228534 | pcDNA3.1-myc:Rbx1:gs10:FRB:HA | addgene full sequence | sequence record 456691 | Addgene NGS Result
TACTCAACCAAGTCATTCTGAGAATAGTGTATGCGGCGACCGAGTTGCTCTTGCCCGGCGTCAATACGGG
ATAATACCGCGCCACATAGCAGAACTTTAAAAGTGCTCATCATTGGAAAACGTTCTTCGGGGCGAAAACT
CTCAAGGATCTTACCGCTGTTGAGATCCAGTTCGATGTAACCCACTCGTGCACCCAACTGATCTTCAGCA
TCTTTTACTTTCACCAGCGTTTCTGGGTGAGCAAAAACAGGAAGGCAAAATGCCGCAAAAAAGGGAATAA
GGGCGACACGGAAATGTTGAATACTCATACTCTTCCTTTTTCAATATTATTGAAGCATTTATCAGGGTTA
TTGTCTCATGAGCGGATACATATTTGAATGTATTTAGAAAAATAAACAAATAGGGGTTCCGCGCACATTT
CCCCGAAAAGTGCCACCTGACGTCGACGGATCGGGAGATCTCCCGATCCCCTATGGTGCACTCTCAGTAC
AATCTGCTCTGATGCCGCATAGTTAAGCCAGTATCTGCTCCCTGCTTGTGTGTTGGAGGTCGCTGAGTAG
TGCGCGAGCAAAATTTAAGCTACAACAAGGCAAGGCTTGACCGACAATTGCATGAAGAATCTGCTTAGGG
TTAGGCGTTTTGCGCTGCTTCGCGATGTACGGGCCAGATATACGCGTTGACATTGATTATTGACTAGTTA
TTAATAGTAATCAATTACGGGGTCATTAGTTCATAGCCCATATATGGAGTTCCGCGTTACATAACTTACG
GTAAATGGCCCGCCTGGCTGACCGCCCAACGACCCCCGCCCATTGACGTCAATAATGACGTATGTTCCCA
TAGTAACGCCAATAGGGACTTTCCATTGACGTCAATGGGTGGAGTATTTACGGTAAACTGCCCACTTGGC
AGTACATCAAGTGTATCATATGCCAAGTACGCCCCCTATTGACGTCAATGACGGTAAATGGCCCGCCTGG
CATTATGCCCAGTACATGACCTTATGGGACTTTCCTACTTGGCAGTACATCTACGTATTAGTCATCGCTA
TTACCATGGTGATGCGGTTTTGGCAGTACATCAATGGGCGTGGATAGCGGTTTGACTCACGGGGATTTCC
AAGTCTCCACCCCATTGACGTCAATGGGAGTTTGTTTTGGCACCAAAATCAACGGGACTTTCCAAAATGT
CGTAACAACTCCGCCCCATTGACGCAAATGGGCGGTAGGCGTGTACGGTGGGAGGTCTATATAAGCAGAG
CTCTCTGGCTAACTAGAGAACCCACTGCTTACTGGCTTATCGAAATTAATACGACTCACTATAGGGAGAC
CCAAGCTTGGTACCGAGCTCGGATCCACTAGTAACGGCCGCCAGTGTGCTGGAATTCGCCACCATGGAGC
AGAAGCTGATCAGCGAGGAGGACCTG
[321 nt withheld, positions 1427-1747]
GGCGGCTCTGGCGGCGGCTCCGGAGGCTCTGCTTCTAGAATCCTCTGGCATGAGATGTGGCATGAAGGCC
TGGAAGAGGCATCTCGTTTGTACTTTGGGGAAAGGAACGTGAAAGGCATGTTTGAGGTGCTGGAGCCCTT
GCATGCTATGATGGAACGGGGCCCCCAGACTCTGAAGGAAACATCCTTTAATCAGGCCTATGGTCGAGAT
TTAATGGAGGCCCAAGAGTGGTGCAGGAAGTACATGAAATCAGGGAATGTCAAGGACCTCCTCCAAGCCT
GGGACCTCTATTATCATGTGTTCCGACGAATCTCAAAGTACCCATACGATGTTCCAGATTACGCTTAATC
TAGAGGGCCCTATTCTATAGTGTCACCTAAATGCTAGAGCTCGCTGATCAGCCTCGACTGTGCCTTCTAG
TTGCCAGCCATCTGTTGTTTGCCCCTCCCCCGTGCCTTCCTTGACCCTGGAAGGTGCCACTCCCACTGTC
CTTTCCTAATAAAATGAGGAAATTGCATCGCATTGTCTGAGTAGGTGTCATTCTATTCTGGGGGGTGGGG
TGGGGCAGGACAGCAAGGGGGAGGATTGGGAAGACAATAGCAGGCATGCTGGGGATGCGGTGGGCTCTAT
GGCTTCTGAGGCGGAAAGAACCAGCTGGGGCTCTAGGGGGTATCCCC
[124 nt withheld, positions 2425-2548]
C
[91 nt withheld, positions 2550-2640]
A
[49 nt withheld, positions 2642-2690]
CCTTTGACGTTGGAGTCCACGTTCTTT
[37 nt withheld, positions 2718-2754]
ACCCTATCTCGGTCTATTCTTTTGATTTATAAGGGATTTTGCCGATTTCGGCCTATTGGTTAAAAAATGA
GCTGATTTAACAAAAATTTAACGCGAATTAATTCTGTGGAATGTGTGTCAGTTAGGGTGTGGAAAGTCCC
CAGGCTCCCCAGCAGGCAGAAGTATGCAAAGCATGCATCTCAATTAGTCAGCAACCAGGTGTGGAAAGTC
CCCAGGCTCCCCAGCAGGCAGAAGTATGCAAAGCATGCATCTCAATTAGTCAGCAACCATAGTCCCGCCC
CTAACTCCGCCCAGTTCCGCCCATTCTCCGCCCCATGGCTGACTAATTTTTTTTATTTATGCAGAGGCCG
AGGCCGCCTCTGCCTCTGAGCTATTCCAGAAGTAGTGAGGAGGCTTTTTTGGAGGCCTAGGCTTTTGCAA
AAAGCTCCCGGGAGCTTGTATATCCATTTTCGGATCTGATCAAGAGACAGGATGAGGATCGTTTCGCATG
ATTGAACAAGATGGATTGCACGCAGGTTCTCCGGCCGCTTGGGTGGAGAGGCTATTCGGCTATGACTGGG
CACAACAGACAATCGGCTGCTCTGATGCCGCCGTGTTCCGGCTGTCAGCGCAGGGGCGCCCGGTTCTTTT
TGTCAAGACCGACCTGTCCGGTGCCCTGAATGAACTGCAGGACGAGGCAGCGCGGCTATCGTGGCTGGCC
ACGACGGGCGTTCCTTGCGCAGCTGTGCTCGACGTTGTCACTGAAGCGGGAAGGGACTGGCTGCTATTGG
GCGAAGTGCCGGGGCAGGATCTCCTGTCATCTCACCTTGCTCCTGCCGAGAAAGTATCCATCATGGCTGA
TGCAATGCGGCGGCTGCATACGCTTGATCCGGCTACCTGCCCATTCGACCACCAAGCGAAACATCGCATC
GAGCGAGCACGTACTCGGATGGAAGCCGGTCTTGTCGATCAGGATGATCTGGACGAAGAGCATCAGGGGC
TCGCGCCAGCCGAACTGTTCGCCAGGCTCAAGGCGCGCATGCCCGACGGCGAGGATCTCGTCGTGACCCA
TGGCGATGCCTGCTTGCCGAATATCATGGTGGAAAATGGCCGCTTTTCTGGATTCATCGACTGTGGCCGG
CTGGGTGTGGCGGACCGCTATCAGGACATAGCGTTGGCTACCCGTGATATTGCTGAAGAGCTTGGCGGCG
AATGGGCTGACCGCTTCCTCGTGCTTTACGGTATCGCCGCTCCCGATTCGCAGCGCATCGCCTTCTATCG
CCTTCTTGACGAGTTCTTCTGAGCGGGACTCTGGGGTTCGAAATGACCGACCAAGCGACGCCCAACCTGC
CATCACGAGATTTCGATTCCACCGCCGCCTTCTATGAAAGGTTGGGCTTCGGAATCGTTTTCCGGGACGC
CGGCTGGATGATCCTCCAGCGCGGGGATCTCATGCTGGAGTTCTTCGCCCACCCCAACTTGTTTATTGCA
GCTTATAATGGTTACAAATAAAGCAATAGCATCACAAATTTCACAAATAAAGCATTTTTTTCACTGCATT
CTAGTTGTGGTTTGTCCAAACTCATCAATGTATCTTATCATGTCTGTATACCGTCGACCTCTAGCTAGAG
CTTGGCGTAATCATGGTCATAGCTGTTTCCTGTGTGAAATTGTTATCCGCTCACAATTCCACACAACATA
CGAGCCGGAAGCATAAAGTGTAAAGCCTGGGGTGCCTAATGAGTGAGCTAACTCACATTAATTGCGTTGC
GCTCACTGCCCGCTTTCCAGTCGGGAAACCTGTCGTGCCAGCTGCATTAATGAATCGGCCAACGCGCGGG
GAGAGGCGGTTTGCGTATTGGGCGCTCTTCCGCTTCCTCGCTCACTGACTCGCTGCGCTCGGTCGTTCGG
CTGCGGCGAGCGGTATCAGCTCACTCAAAGGCGGTAATACGGTTATCCACAGAATCAGGGGATAACGCAG
GAAAGAACATGTGAGCAAAAGGCCAGCAAAAGGCCAGGAACCGTAAAAAGGCCGCGTTGCTGGCGTTTTT
CCATAGGCTCCGCCCCCCTGACGAGCATCACAAAAATCGACGCTCAAGTCAGAGGTGGCGAAACCCGACA
GGACTATAAAGATACCAGGCGTTTCCCCCTGGAAGCTCCCTCGTGCGCTCTCCTGTTCCGACCCTGCCGC
TTACCGGATACCTGTCCGCCTTTCTCCCTTCGGGAAGCGTGGCGCTTTCTCATAGCTCACGCTGTAGGTA
TCTCAGTTCGGTGTAGGTCGTTCGCTCCAAGCTGGGCTGTGTGCACGAACCCCCCGTTCAGCCCGACCGC
TGCGCCTTATCCGGTAACTATCGTCTTGAGTCCAACCCGGTAAGACACGACTTATCGCCACTGGCAGCAG
CCACTGGTAACAGGATTAGCAGAGCGAGGTATGTAGGCGGTGCTACAGAGTTCTTGAAGTGGTGGCCTAA
CTACGGCTACACTAGAAGAACAGTATTTGGTATCTGCGCTCTGCTGAAGCCAGTTACCTTCGGAAAAAGA
GTTGGTAGCTCTTGATCCGGCAAACAAACCACCGCTGGTAGCGGTGGTTTTTTTGTTTGCAAGCAGCAGA
TTACGCGCAGAAAAAAAGGATCTCAAGAAGATCCTTTGATCTTTTCTACGGGGTCTGACGCTCAGTGGAA
CGAAAACTCACGTTAAGGGATTTTGGTCATGAGATTATCAAAAAGGATCTTCACCTAGATCCTTTTAAAT
TAAAAATGAAGTTTTAAATCAATCTAAAGTATATATGAGTAAACTTGGTCTGACAGTTACCAATGCTTAA
TCAGTGAGGCACCTATCTCAGCGATCTGTCTATTTCGTTCATCCATAGTTGCCTGACTCCCCGTCGTGTA
GATAACTACGATACGGGAGGGCTTACCATCTGGCCCCAGTGCTGCAATGATACCGCGAGACCCACGCTCA
CCGGCTCCAGATTTATCAGCAATAAACCAGCCAGCCGGAAGGGCCGAGCGCAGAAGTGGTCCTGCAACTT
TATCCGCCTCCATCCAGTCTATTAATTGTTGCCGGGAAGCTAGAGTAAGTAGTTCGCCAGTTAATAGTTT
GCGCAACGTTGTTGCCATTGCTACAGGCATCGTGGTGTCACGCTCGTCGTTTGGTATGGCTTCATTCAGC
TCCGGTTCCCAACGATCAAGGCGAGTTACATGATCCCCCATGTTGTGCAAAAAAGCGGTTAGCTCCTTCG
GTCCTCCGATCGTTGTCAGAAGTAAGTTGGCCGCAGTGTTATCACTCATGGTTATGGCAGCACTGCATAA
TTCTCTTACTGTCATGCCATCCGTAAGATGCTTTTCTGTGACTGGTGAG
Features (pLannotate 1.2.2; 25 found; start..end, strand, type, name):
    309..413     -  promoter       AmpR promoter: bla
    472..524     -  misc_feature   bom (fragment): basis of mobility region from pBR322
    679..1058    +  enhancer       CMV enhancer: human cytomegalovirus immediate early enhancer
   1059..1262    +  promoter       CMV promoter: human cytomegalovirus (CMV) immediate early promoter
   1258..1291    +  LTR            5' LTR (truncated) (fragment): truncated 5' long terminal repeat (LTR) from HIV-1
   1307..1325    +  promoter       T7 promoter: promoter for bacteriophage T7 RNA polymerase
   1424..1747    +  CDS            RBX1 (sequence partly withheld): RBX1_HUMAN - Also known as RNF75, ROC1 From Homo sapiens (Human).
   1787..2065    +  CDS            FRB*: T2098L mutant of FKBP-rapamycin binding domain of human FRAP binds synthetic ligands such as AP21967
   2066..2094    +  CDS            3xHA (fragment): three tandem HA epitope tags
   2111..2129    -  promoter       SP6 promoter: promoter for bacteriophage SP6 RNA polymerase
   2155..2379    +  polyA_signal   bGH poly(A) signal: bovine growth hormone polyadenylation signal
   2383..2404    +  promoter       SV40 promoter (fragment): SV40 enhancer and early promoter
   2425..2853    +  rep_origin     f1 ori (sequence partly withheld): f1 bacteriophage origin of replication; arrow indicates direction of (+) strand synthesis
   2880..2951    +  promoter       SV40 promoter (fragment): SV40 enhancer and early promoter
   2952..3023    +  promoter       SV40 promoter (fragment): SV40 enhancer and early promoter
   3027..3161    +  rep_origin     SV40 ori: SV40 origin of replication
   3242..4033    +  CDS            neo: KKA2_KLEPN - Also known as kan, nptII. Experimental evidence at protein level: Swiss-Prot protein existence level 1. Resistance to kanamycin, neomycin, paromomycin, ribostamycin, butirosin and gentamicin B. From Klebsiella pneumoniae.
   4057..4215    +  CDS            ble (fragment): BLE_KLEPN - Experimental evidence at protein level: Swiss-Prot protein existence level 1. Binding protein with a strong affinity to the bleomycin family of antibiotics. Binds to CL990; an antimitotic-antibiotic compound. From Klebsiella pneumoniae.
   4210..4331    +  polyA_signal   SV40 poly(A) signal: SV40 polyadenylation signal
   4404..4420    -  protein_bind   lac operator: The lac repressor binds to the lac operator to inhibit transcription in E. coli. This inhibition can be relieved by adding lactose or isopropyl-β-D-thiogalactopyranoside (IPTG). lac repressor encoded by lacI
   4428..4458    -  promoter       lac promoter: promoter for the E. coli lac operon
   4473..4494    -  protein_bind   CAP binding site: CAP binding activates transcription in the presence of cAMP. E. coli catabolite activator protein
   4507..4599    -  CDS            lacI (fragment): lac repressor; lacI; The lac repressor binds to the lac operator to inhibit transcription in E. coli. This inhibition can be relieved by adding lactose or isopropyl-β-D-thiogalactopyranoside (IPTG).
   4782..5370    -  rep_origin     ori: high-copy-number ColE1/pMB1/pBR322/pUC origin of replication
   5541..308     -  CDS            AmpR (across the origin): β-lactamase; bla; confers resistance to ampicillin, carbenicillin, and related antibiotics
