[The description below was written by a language model from this plasmid's Addgene catalogue record and pLannotate feature annotations shown in this document.]
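Description:
pcDNA3.1-myc:Rbx1:gs10:FRB:HA is a mammalian expression plasmid of about 6.1 kb built on the pcDNA3.1 backbone. It is maintained in E. coli at high copy through a ColE1/pUC-type origin and selected with ampicillin via the β-lactamase gene. An f1 origin is also present. For mammalian cells, a neomycin phosphotransferase cassette driven by SV40 early promoter/origin sequences and terminated by the SV40 poly(A) signal allows G418 selection of stable transfectants. The SV40 origin can also support episomal replication in cells expressing large T antigen.

The payload is a 696 bp synthetic open reading frame placed between the CMV immediate-early enhancer/promoter and the bovine growth hormone polyadenylation signal, with flanking T7 and SP6 promoters inherited from the backbone. It encodes human RBX1 (also called ROC1 or RNF75), the RING subunit of cullin-based E3 ubiquitin ligase complexes. RBX1 carries an N-terminal myc tag and is joined through a flexible ten-residue glycine-serine linker to the FRB domain, followed by a C-terminal HA tag. The automated annotation matches the FRB segment to the T2098L variant, which binds rapamycin analogues, although the catalogue entry simply calls it FRB. The HA region is annotated only as a fragment of a 3xHA element, consistent with a single tag, and the myc tag is not annotated separately.

FRB heterodimerises with FKBP in the presence of rapamycin-type ligands, so this fusion allows an E3 ligase subunit to be recruited chemically to an FKBP-tagged partner. According to the associated publication, such constructs were used to test E3 ligase subunits as degrons for targeted degradation of cytosolic, nuclear and membrane proteins. The two epitope tags permit detection of the fusion protein.
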