Addgene plasmid #228534: pcDNA3.1-myc:Rbx1:gs10:FRB:HA
Purpose: Human Rbx1 protein in fusion with FRB domain through a flexible glycine-serine linker.
Depositing lab: Roman Jerala. Depositing organization: National Institute of Chemistry. Publication: Subunits of an E3 Ligase Complex as Degrons for Efficient Degradation of Cytosolic, Nuclear, and Membrane Proteins. Verbic A, Lebar T, Praznik A, Jerala R. ACS Synth Biol. 2024 Mar 15;13(3):792-803. doi: 10.1021/acssynbio.3c00588. Epub 2024 Feb 26. PubMed 38404221.
Backbone
  Vector backbone: pcDNA3.1
  Vector type: Mammalian Expression
  Selectable markers: Neomycin (select with G418)
Growth in bacteria
  Bacterial resistance: Ampicillin, 100 μg/mL
  Growth temperature: 37°C
  Growth strain: DH5alpha
  Copy number: High Copy
Gene/Insert
  Gene/Insert name: myc:Rbx1:gs10:FRB:HA
  Species: H. sapiens (human), Synthetic
  Insert size (bp): 696
  Entrez Gene: RBX1 (a.k.a. BA554C12.1, RNF75, ROC1)
  Promoter: CMV
  Tag / fusion protein: myc (N terminal on insert); HA (C terminal on insert)
  Cloning method: Gibson Cloning
  Sequencing primers: 5′ CMV Forward; 3′ BGH Reverse
Terms and licenses: Academic/Nonprofit Terms; Industry Terms: Not Available to Industry
How to cite: pcDNA3.1-myc:Rbx1:gs10:FRB:HA was a gift from Roman Jerala (Addgene plasmid # 228534 ; http://n2t.net/addgene:228534 ; RRID:Addgene_228534)
